>Addgene plasmid #220557 | LT3GEPIR-NEK10shRNA2 | addgene full sequence | sequence record 437949 | Addgene NGS Result
AACGACCGAGCGCAGCGAGTCAGTGAGCGAGGAAGCGGAAGAGCGCCCAATACGCAAACCGCCTCTCCCC
GCGCGTTGGCCGATTCATTAATGCAGCTGGCACGACAGGTTTCCCGACTGGAAAGCGGGCAGTGAGCGCA
ACGCAATTAATGTGAGTTAGCTCACTCATTAGGCACCCCAGGCTTTACACTTTATGCTTCCGGCTCGTAT
GTTGTGTGGAATTGTGAGCGGATAACAATTTCACACAGGAAACAGCTATGACCATGATTACGCCAAGCGC
GCAATTAACCCTCACTAAAGGGAACAAAAGCTGGAGCTGCAAGCTTAATGTAGTCTTATGCAATACTCTT
GTAGTCTTGCAACATGGTAACGATGAGTTAGCAACATGCCTTACAAGGAGAGAAAAAGCACCGTGCATGC
CGATTGGTGGAAGTAAGGTGGTACGATCGTGCCTTATTAGGAAGGCAACAGACGGGTCTGACATGGATTG
GACGAACCACTGAATTGCCGCATTGCAGAGATATTGTATTTAAGTGCCTAGCTCGATACATAAACGGGTC
TCTCTGGTTAGACCAGATCTGAGCCTGGGAGCTCTCTGGCTAACTAGGGAACCCACTGCTTAAGCCTCAA
TAAAGCTTGCCTTGAGTGCTTCAAGTAGTGTGTGCCCGTCTGTTGTGTGACTCTGGTAACTAGAGATCCC
TCAGACCCTTTTAGTCAGTGTGGAAAATCTCTAGCAGTGGCGCCCGAACAGGGACTTGAAAGCGAAAGGG
AAACCAGAGGAGCTCTCTCGACGCAGGACTCGGCTTGCTGAAGCGCGCACGGCAAGAGGCGAGGGGCGGC
GACTGGTGAGTACGCCAAAAATTTTGACTAGCGGAGGCTAGAAGGAGAGAGATGGGTGCGAGAGCGTCAG
TATTAAGCGGGGGAGAATTAGATCGCGATGGGAAAAAATTCGGTTAAGGCCAGGGGGAAAGAAAAAATAT
AAATTAAAACATATAGTATGGGCAAGCAGGGAGCTAGAACGATTCGCAGTTAATCCTGGCCTGTTAGAAA
CATCAGAAGGCTGTAGACAAATACTGGGACAGCTACAACCATCCCTTCAGACAGGATCAGAAGAACTTAG
ATCATTATATAATACAGTAGCAACCCTCTATTGTGTGCATCAAAGGATAGAGATAAAAGACACCAAGGAA
GCTTTAGACAAGATAGAGGAAGAGCAAAACAAAAGTAAGACCACCGCACAGCAAGCGGCCGCTGATCTTC
AGACCTGGAGGAGGAGATATGAGGGACAATTGGAGAAGTGAATTATATAAATATAAAGTAGTAAAAATTG
AACCATTAGGAGTAGCACCCACCAAGGCAAAGAGAAGAGTGGTGCAGAGAGAAAAAAGAGCAGTGGGAAT
AGGAGCTTTGTTCCTTGGGTTCTTGGGAGCAGCAGGAAGCACTATGGGCGCAGCGTCAATGACGCTGACG
GTACAGGCCAGACAATTATTGTCTGGTATAGTGCAGCAGCAGAACAATTTGCTGAGGGCTATTGAGGCGC
AACAGCATCTGTTGCAACTCACAGTCTGGGGCATCAAGCAGCTCCAGGCAAGAATCCTGGCTGTGGAAAG
ATACCTAAAGGATCAACAGCTCCTGGGGATTTGGGGTTGCTCTGGAAAACTCATTTGCACCACTGCTGTG
CCTTGGAATGCTAGTTGGAGTAATAAATCTCTGGAACAGATTTGGAATCACACGACCTGGATGGAGTGGG
ACAGAGAAATTAACAATTACACAAGCTTAATACACTCCTTAATTGAAGAATCGCAAAACCAGCAAGAAAA
GAATGAACAAGAATTATTGGAATTAGATAAATGGGCAAGTTTGTGGAATTGGTTTAACATAACAAATTGG
CTGTGGTATATAAAATTATTCATAATGATAGTAGGAGGCTTGGTAGGTTTAAGAATAGTTTTTGCTGTAC
TTTCTATAGTGAATAGAGTTAGGCAGGGATATTCACCATTATCGTTTCAGACCCACCTCCCAACCCCGAG
GGGACCCGACAGGCCCGAAGGAATAGAAGAAGAAGGTGGAGAGAGAGACAGAGACAGATCCATTCGATTA
GTGAACGGATCTCGACGGTATCGGTTAACTTTTAAAAGAAAAGGGGGGATTGGGGGGTACAGTGCAGGGG
AAAGAATAGTAGACATAATAGCAACAGACATACAAACTAAAGAATTACAAAAACAAATTACAAAAATTCA
AAATTTTATCGATTCTAGATTCGAGTTTACTCCCTATCAGTGATAGAGAACGTATGAAGAGTTTACTCCC
TATCAGTGATAGAGAACGTATGCAGACTTTACTCCCTATCAGTGATAGAGAACGTATAAGGAGTTTACTC
CCTATCAGTGATAGAGAACGTATGACCAGTTTACTCCCTATCAGTGATAGAGAACGTATCTACAGTTTAC
TCCCTATCAGTGATAGAGAACGTATATCCAGTTTACTCCCTATCAGTGATAGAGAACGTATAAGCTTTAG
GCGTGTACGGTGGGCGCCTATAAAAGCAGAGCTCGTTTAGTGAACCGTCAGATCGCCTGGAGCAATTCCA
CAACACTTTTGTCTTATACCAACTTTCCGTACCACTTCCTACCCTCGTAAAGTCGAGCTTGCGTTGGATC
CACCATGGTGAGCAAGGGCGAGGAGCTGTTCACCGGGGTGGTGCCCATCCTGGTCGAGCTGGACGGCGAC
GTAAACGGCCACAAGTTCAGCGTGTCTGGCGAGGGCGAGGGCGATGCCACCTACGGCAAGCTGACCCTGA
AGTTCATCTGCACCACCGGCAAGCTGCCCGTGCCCTGGCCCACCCTCGTGACCACCCTGACCTACGGCGT
GCAGTGCTTCAGCCGCTACCCCGACCACATGAAGCAGCACGACTTCTTCAAGTCCGCCATGCCCGAAGGC
TACGTCCAGGAGCGCACCATCTTCTTCAAGGACGACGGCAACTACAAGACCCGCGCCGAGGTGAAGTTCG
AGGGCGACACCCTGGTGAACCGCATCGAGCTGAAGGGCATCGACTTCAAGGAGGACGGCAACATCCTGGG
GCACAAGCTGGAGTACAACTACAACAGCCACAACGTCTATATCATGGCCGACAAGCAGAAGAACGGCATC
AAGGCGAACTTCAAGATCCGCCACAACATCGAGGACGGCAGCGTGCAGCTCGCCGACCACTACCAGCAGA
ACACCCCCATCGGCGACGGCCCCGTGCTGCTGCCCGACAACCACTACCTGAGCACCCAGTCCGCCCTGAG
CAAAGACCCCAACGAGAAGCGCGATCACATGGTCCTGCTGGAGTTCGTGACCGCCGCCGGGATCACTCTC
GGCATGGACGAGCTGTACAAGTAATGACGTACGGCGGCCGCCTCGACTAGGGATAACAGGGTAATTGTTT
GAATGAGGCTTCAGTACTTTACAGAATCGTTGCCTGCACATCTTGGAAACACTTGCTGGGATTACTTCGA
CTTCTTAACCCAACAGAAGGCTCGAGAAGGTATATTGCTGTTGACAGTGAGCGACACAGCAGATTACCAT
TTATTTAGTGAAGCCACAGATGTAAATAAATGGTAATCTGCTGTGGTGCCTACTGCCTCGGACTTCAAGG
GGTCTAGAATTCGAGCAATTATCTTGTTTACTAAAACTGAATACCTTGCTATCTCTTTGATACATTTTTA
CAAAGCTGAATTAAAATGGTATAAATTAAATCACTTTTTTCAATTGACGCGTAATTCTACCGGGTAGGGG
AGGCGCTTTTCCCAAGGCAGTCTGGAGCATGCGCTTTAGCAGCCCCGCTGGGCACTTGGCGCTACACAAG
TGGCCTCTGGCCTCGCACACATTCCACATCCACCGGTAGGCGCCAACCGGCTCCGTTCTTTGGTGGCCCC
TTCGCGCCACCTTCTACTCCTCCCCTAGTCAGGAAGTTCCCCCCCGCCCCGCAGCTCGCGTCGTGCAGGA
CGTGACAAATGGAAGTAGCACGTCTCACTAGTCTCGTGCAGATGGACAGCACCGCTGAGCAATGGAAGCG
GGTAGGCCTTTGGGGCAGCGGCCAATAGCAGCTTTGCTCCTTCGCTTTCTGGGCTCAGAGGCTGGGAAGG
GGTGGGTCCGGGGGCGGGCTCAGGGGCGGGCTCAGGGGCGGGGCGGGCGCCCGAAGGTCCTCCGGAGGCC
CGGCATTCTGCACGCTTCAAAAGCGCACGTCTGCCGCGCTGTTCTCCTCTTCCTCATCTCCGGGCCTTTC
GACCTGCAGCCCAAGCTTACCATGACCGAGTACAAGCCCACGGTGCGCCTCGCCACCCGCGACGACGTCC
CCAGGGCCGTACGCACCCTCGCCGCCGCGTTCGCCGACTACCCCGCCACGCGCCACACCGTCGATCCGGA
CCGCCACATCGAGCGGGTCACCGAGCTGCAAGAACTCTTCCTCACGCGCGTCGGGCTCGACATCGGCAAG
GTGTGGGTCGCGGACGACGGCGCCGCGGTGGCGGTCTGGACCACGCCGGAGAGCGTCGAAGCGGGGGCGG
TGTTCGCCGAGATCGGCCCGCGCATGGCCGAGTTGAGCGGTTCCCGGCTGGCCGCGCAGCAACAGATGGA
AGGCCTCCTGGCGCCGCACCGGCCCAAGGAGCCCGCGTGGTTCCTGGCCACCGTCGGCGTCTCGCCCGAC
CACCAGGGCAAGGGTCTGGGCAGCGCCGTCGTGCTCCCCGGAGTGGAGGCGGCCGAGCGCGCCGGGGTGC
CCGCCTTCCTGGAGACCTCCGCGCCCCGCAACCTCCCCTTCTACGAGCGGCTCGGCTTCACCGTCACCGC
CGACGTCGAGGTGCCCGAAGGACCGCGCACCTGGTGCATGACCCGCAAGCCCGGTGCCTGACGCCCGCCC
CACGACCCGCAGCGCCCGACCGAAAGGAGCGCACGACCCCATGCATCCAATTCCGCCCCCCCCCCCTAAC
GTTACTGGCCGAAGCCGCTTGGAATAAGGCCGGTGTGCGTTTGTCTATATGTTATTTTCCACCATATTGC
CGTCTTTTGGCAATGTGAGGGCCCGGAAACCTGGCCCTGTCTTCTTGACGAGCATTCCTAGGGGTCTTTC
CCCTCTCGCCAAAGGAATGCAAGGTCTGTTGAATGTCGTGAAGGAAGCAGTTCCTCTGGAAGCTTCTTGA
AGACAAACAACGTCTGTAGCGACCCTTTGCAGGCAGCGGAACCCCCCACCTGGCGACAGGTGCCTCTGCG
GCCAAAAGCCACGTGTATAAGATACACCTGCAAAGGCGGCACAACCCCAGTGCCACGTTGTGAGTTGGAT
AGTTGTGGAAAGAGTCAAATGGCTCTCCTCAAGCGTATTCAACAAGGGGCTGAAGGATGCCCAGAAGGTA
CCCCATTGTATGGGATCTGATCTGGGGCCTCGGTGCACATGCTTTACATGTGTTTAGTCGAGGTTAAAAA
AACGTCTAGGCCCCCCGAACCACGGGGACGTGGTTTTCCTTTGAAAAACACGATGATAATATGGCCACAA
CCATGAGTAGACTGGACAAGAGCAAAGTCATAAACGGAGCTCTGGAATTACTCAATGGTGTCGGTATCGA
AGGCCTGACGACAAGGAAACTCGCTCAAAAGCTGGGAGTTGAGCAGCCTACCCTGTACTGGCACGTGAAG
AACAAGCGGGCCCTGCTCGATGCCCTGCCAATCGAGATGCTGGACAGGCATCATACCCACTTCTGCCCCC
TGGAAGGCGAGTCATGGCAAGACTTTCTGCGGAACAACGCCAAGTCATACCGCTGTGCTCTCCTCTCACA
TCGCGACGGGGCTAAAGTGCATCTCGGCACCCGCCCAACAGAGAAACAGTACGAAACCCTGGAAAATCAG
CTCGCGTTCCTGTGTCAGCAAGGCTTCTCCCTGGAGAACGCACTGTACGCTCTGTCCGCCGTGGGCCACT
TTACACTGGGCTGCGTATTGGAGGAACAGGAGCATCAAGTAGCAAAAGAGGAAAGAGAGACACCTACCAC
CGATTCTATGCCCCCACTTCTGAGACAAGCAATTGAGCTGTTCGACCGGCAGGGAGCCGAACCTGCCTTC
CTTTTCGGCCTGGAACTAATCATATGTGGCCTGGAGAAACAGCTAAAGTGCGAAAGCGGCGGGCCGACCG
ACGCCCTTGACGATTTTGACTTAGACATGCTCCCAGCCGATGCCCTTGACGACTTTGACCTTGATATGCT
GCCTGCTGACGCTCTTGACGATTTTGACCTTGACATGCTCCCCGGGTAATCCGGACTCGACCTGCAGCCA
AGCTTATCGAAACGCGTCTGGAACAATCAACCTCTGGATTACAAAATTTGTGAAAGATTGACTGGTATTC
TTAACTATGTTGCTCCTTTTACGCTATGTGGATACGCTGCTTTAATGCCTTTGTATCATGCTATTGCTTC
CCGTATGGCTTTCATTTTCTCCTCCTTGTATAAATCCTGGTTGCTGTCTCTTTATGAGGAGTTGTGGCCC
GTTGTCAGGCAACGTGGCGTGGTGTGCACTGTGTTTGCTGACGCAACCCCCACTGGTTGGGGCATTGCCA
CCACCTGTCAGCTCCTTTCCGGGACTTTCGCTTTCCCCCTCCCTATTGCCACGGCGGAACTCATCGCCGC
CTGCCTTGCCCGCTGCTGGACAGGGGCTCGGCTGTTGGGCACTGACAATTCCGTGGTGTTGTCGGGGAAG
CTGACGTCCTTTCCATGGCTGCTCGCCTGTGTTGCCACCTGGATTCTGCGCGGGACGTCCTTCTGCTACG
TCCCTTCGGCCCTCAATCCAGCGGACCTTCCTTCCCGCGGCCTGCTGCCGGCTCTGCGGCCTCTTCCGCG
TCTTCGCCTTCGCCCTCAGACGAGTCGGATCTCCCTTTGGGCCGCCTCCCCGCCTGGAATTAATTCTGCA
GTCGAGACCTAGAAAAACATGGAGCAATCACAAGTAGCAATACAGCAGCTACCAATGCTGATTGTGCCTG
GCTAGAAGCACAAGAGGAGGAGGAGGTGGGTTTTCCAGTCACACCTCAGGTACCTTTAAGACCAATGACT
TACAAGGCAGCTGTAGATCTTAGCCACTTTTTAAAAGAAAAGGGGGGACTGGAAGGGCTAATTCACTCCC
AACGAAGACAAGATCTGCTTTTTGCTTGTACTGGGTCTCTCTGGTTAGACCAGATCTGAGCCTGGGAGCT
CTCTGGCTAACTAGGGAACCCACTGCTTAAGCCTCAATAAAGCTTGCCTTGAGTGCTTCAAGTAGTGTGT
GCCCGTCTGTTGTGTGACTCTGGTAACTAGAGATCCCTCAGACCCTTTTAGTCAGTGTGGAAAATCTCTA
GCAGTAGTAGTTCATGTCATCTTATTATTCAGTATTTATAACTTGCAAAGAAATGAATATCAGAGAGTGA
GAGGAACTTGTTTATTGCAGCTTATAATGGTTACAAATAAAGCAATAGCATCACAAATTTCACAAATAAA
GCATTTTTTTCACTGCATTCTAGTTGTGGTTTGTCCAAACTCATCAATGTATCTTATCATGTCTGGCTCT
AGCTATCCCGCCCCTAACTCCGCCCATCCCGCCCCTAACTCCGCCCAGTTCCGCCCATTCTCCGCCCCAT
GGCTGACTAATTTTTTTTATTTATGCAGAGGCCGAGGCCGCCTCGGCCTCTGAGCTATTCCAGAAGTAGT
GAGGAGGCTTTTTTGGAGGCCTAGGGACGTACCCAATTCGCCCTATAGTGAGTCGTATTACGCGCGCTCA
CTGGCCGTCGTTTTACAACGTCGTGACTGGGAAAACCCTGGCGTTACCCAACTTAATCGCCTTGCAGCAC
ATCCCCCTTTCGCCAGCTGGCGTAATAGCGAAGAGGCCCGCACCGATCGCCCTTCCCAACAGTTGCGCAG
CCTGAATGGCGAATGGG
[124 nt withheld, positions 7928-8051]
C
[91 nt withheld, positions 8053-8143]
A
[49 nt withheld, positions 8145-8193]
CCTTTGACGTTGGAGTCCACGTTCTTT
[37 nt withheld, positions 8221-8257]
ACCCTATCTCGGTCTATTCTTTTGATTTATAAGGGATTTTGCCGATTTCGGCCTATTGGTTAAAAAATGA
GCTGATTTAACAAAAATTTAACGCGAATTTTAACAAAATATTAACGCTTACAATTTAGGTGGCACTTTTC
GGGGAAATGTGCGCGGAACCCCTATTTGTTTATTTTTCTAAATACATTCAAATATGTATCCGCTCATGAG
ACAATAACCCTGATAAATGCTTCAATAATATTGAAAAAGGAAGAGTATGAGTATTCAACATTTCCGTGTC
GCCCTTATTCCCTTTTTTGCGGCATTTTGCCTTCCTGTTTTTGCTCACCCAGAAACGCTGGTGAAAGTAA
AAGATGCTGAAGATCAGTTGGGTGCACGAGTGGGTTACATCGAACTGGATCTCAACAGCGGTAAGATCCT
TGAGAGTTTTCGCCCCGAAGAACGTTTTCCAATGATGAGCACTTTTAAAGTTCTGCTATGTGGCGCGGTA
TTATCCCGTATTGACGCCGGGCAAGAGCAACTCGGTCGCCGCATACACTATTCTCAGAATGACTTGGTTG
AGTACTCACCAGTCACAGAAAAGCATCTTACGGATGGCATGACAGTAAGAGAATTATGCAGTGCTGCCAT
AACCATGAGTGATAACACTGCGGCCAACTTACTTCTGACAACGATCGGAGGACCGAAGGAGCTAACCGCT
TTTTTGCACAACATGGGGGATCATGTAACTCGCCTTGATCGTTGGGAACCGGAGCTGAATGAAGCCATAC
CAAACGACGAGCGTGACACCACGATGCCTGTAGCAATGGCAACAACGTTGCGCAAACTATTAACTGGCGA
ACTACTTACTCTAGCTTCCCGGCAACAATTAATAGACTGGATGGAGGCGGATAAAGTTGCAGGACCACTT
CTGCGCTCGGCCCTTCCGGCTGGCTGGTTTATTGCTGATAAATCTGGAGCCGGTGAGCGTGGGTCTCGCG
GTATCATTGCAGCACTGGGGCCAGATGGTAAGCCCTCCCGTATCGTAGTTATCTACACGACGGGGAGTCA
GGCAACTATGGATGAACGAAATAGACAGATCGCTGAGATAGGTGCCTCACTGATTAAGCATTGGTAACTG
TCAGACCAAGTTTACTCATATATACTTTAGATTGATTTAAAACTTCATTTTTAATTTAAAAGGATCTAGG
TGAAGATCCTTTTTGATAATCTCATGACCAAAATCCCTTAACGTGAGTTTTCGTTCCACTGAGCGTCAGA
CCCCGTAGAAAAGATCAAAGGATCTTCTTGAGATCCTTTTTTTCTGCGCGTAATCTGCTGCTTGCAAACA
AAAAAACCACCGCTACCAGCGGTGGTTTGTTTGCCGGATCAAGAGCTACCAACTCTTTTTCCGAAGGTAA
CTGGCTTCAGCAGAGCGCAGATACCAAATACTGTTCTTCTAGTGTAGCCGTAGTTAGGCCACCACTTCAA
GAACTCTGTAGCACCGCCTACATACCTCGCTCTGCTAATCCTGTTACCAGTGGCTGCTGCCAGTGGCGAT
AAGTCGTGTCTTACCGGGTTGGACTCAAGACGATAGTTACCGGATAAGGCGCAGCGGTCGGGCTGAACGG
GGGGTTCGTGCACACAGCCCAGCTTGGAGCGAACGACCTACACCGAACTGAGATACCTACAGCGTGAGCT
ATGAGAAAGCGCCACGCTTCCCGAAGGGAGAAAGGCGGACAGGTATCCGGTAAGCGGCAGGGTCGGAACA
GGAGAGCGCACGAGGGAGCTTCCAGGGGGAAACGCCTGGTATCTTTATAGTCCTGTCGGGTTTCGCCACC
TCTGACTTGAGCGTCGATTTTTGTGATGCTCGTCAGGGGGGCGGAGCCTATGGAAAAACGCCAGCAACGC
GGCCTTTTTACGGTTCCTGGCCTTTTGCTGGCCTTTTGCTCACATGTTCTTTCCTGCGTTATCCCCTGAT
TCTGTGGATAACCGTATTACCGCCTTTGAGTGAGCTGATACCGCTCGCCGCAGCCG
Features (pLannotate 1.2.2; 32 found; start..end, strand, type, name):
      1..41      +  rep_origin     RSF ori (fragment): Plasmids containing the RSF 1030 origin of replication can be propagated in E. coli cells that contain additional plasmids with compatible origins.
     43..135     +  CDS            lacI (fragment): lac repressor; lacI; The lac repressor binds to the lac operator to inhibit transcription in E. coli. This inhibition can be relieved by adding lactose or isopropyl-β-D-thiogalactopyranoside (IPTG).
    148..169     +  protein_bind   CAP binding site: CAP binding activates transcription in the presence of cAMP. E. coli catabolite activator protein
    184..214     +  promoter       lac promoter: promoter for the E. coli lac operon
    222..238     +  protein_bind   lac operator: The lac repressor binds to the lac operator to inhibit transcription in E. coli. This inhibition can be relieved by adding lactose or isopropyl-β-D-thiogalactopyranoside (IPTG). lac repressor encoded by lacI
    283..301     +  promoter       T3 promoter: promoter for bacteriophage T3 RNA polymerase
    329..555     +  promoter       RSV promoter: Rous sarcoma virus enhancer/promoter
    556..736     +  LTR            5' LTR (truncated): truncated 5' long terminal repeat (LTR) from HIV-1
    783..908     +  misc_feature   HIV-1 Ψ: packaging signal of human immunodeficiency virus type 1
    892..1255    +  CDS            HIV-1 gag (fragment): gag protein from human immunodeficiency virus 1; gag
   1401..1634    +  misc_feature   RRE: The Rev response element (RRE) of HIV-1 allows for Rev-dependent mRNA export from the nucleus to the cytoplasm.
   2011..2111    +  CDS            Rev (fragment): human immunodeficiency virus 1 (HIV-1) Rev protein; rev; enhances nuclear export of unspliced and incompletely spliced viral mRNAs
   2130..2247    +  misc_feature   cPPT/CTS: central polypurine tract and central termination sequence of HIV-1
   2263..2641    +  promoter       TRE3G promoter: 3rd-generation Tet-responsive promoter that can be activated by binding of Tet-On® 3G
   2665..3384    +  CDS            EGFP: the original enhanced GFP (Yang et al., 1996) mammalian codon-optimized
   3620..3747    +  ncRNA          3' miR-30a: sequence downstream of the 71-nt precursor of the human miR-30a microRNA (Zeng et al., 2002) miRNA
   3772..4271    +  promoter       PGK promoter: mouse phosphoglycerate kinase 1 promoter
   4292..4891    +  CDS            PuroR: puromycin N-acetyltransferase; pac from Streptomyces alboniger; confers resistance to puromycin
   5057..5519    +  misc_feature   IRES: internal ribosome entry site (IRES) of the encephalomyocarditis virus (EMCV)
   5542..6230    +  CDS            rtTA3 (fragment): reverse tetracycline transactivator 3 activates expression from Tet-responsive promoters in the presence of doxycycline
   6160..6270    +  CDS            VP48: 3 tandem repeats of the minimal activation domain of herpes simplex virus VP16 (Cheng et al., 2013)
   6325..6913    +  misc_feature   WPRE: woodchuck hepatitis virus posttranscriptional regulatory element
   6930..7118    +  CDS            nef (fragment): NEF_HV1Z2 - Experimental evidence at protein level: Swiss-Prot protein existence level 1. Extracellular Nef protein targets CD4(+) T-lymphocytes for apoptosis by interacting with CXCR4 surface receptors. From Human immunodeficiency virus type 1 group M subtype D (isolate Z2/CDC-Z34) (HIV-1).
   7120..7353    +  LTR            3' LTR (ΔU3): self-inactivating 3' long terminal repeat (LTR) from HIV-1
   7425..7546    +  polyA_signal   SV40 poly(A) signal: SV40 polyadenylation signal
   7586..7721    +  rep_origin     SV40 ori: SV40 origin of replication
   7742..7760    -  promoter       T7 promoter: promoter for bacteriophage T7 RNA polymerase
   7768..7923    +  CDS            lacZα (fragment): LacZα fragment of β-galactosidase; lacZ fragment
   7928..8356    +  rep_origin     f1 ori (sequence partly withheld): f1 bacteriophage origin of replication; arrow indicates direction of (+) strand synthesis
   8409..8513    +  promoter       AmpR promoter: bla
   8514..9374    +  CDS            AmpR: β-lactamase; bla; confers resistance to ampicillin, carbenicillin, and related antibiotics
   9545..10133   +  rep_origin     ori: high-copy-number ColE1/pMB1/pBR322/pUC origin of replication
