[The description below was written by a language model from this plasmid's Addgene catalogue record and pLannotate feature annotations shown in this document.]
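Description:
LT3GEPIR-NEK10shRNA2 is an all-in-one, doxycycline-inducible lentiviral shRNA vector built on the LT3GEPIR backbone and designed for conditional knockdown of human NEK10. It is propagated in E. coli from a high-copy ColE1/pUC-type origin with ampicillin selection (AmpR), and it also carries an f1 origin and an SV40 origin. The viral portion has a third-generation, self-inactivating layout. An RSV promoter drives a truncated HIV-1 5′ LTR, followed by the Ψ packaging signal with a partial gag sequence, the RRE for Rev-dependent export of the genomic RNA, and the cPPT/CTS. A WPRE and a ΔU3 3′ LTR with a downstream SV40 polyadenylation signal close the provirus.

The payload consists of two expression units. In the first, the Tet-responsive TRE3G promoter drives EGFP. The roughly 125 bp NEK10 shRNA2 insert, cloned between retained XhoI and EcoRI sites, lies in the 3′ region of the same transcript. The feature table annotates miR-30a-derived flanking sequence immediately downstream, consistent with a microRNA-embedded shRNA design, although the hairpin itself is not annotated. Because reporter and shRNA share one transcript, green fluorescence marks cells in which the hairpin is being expressed. In the second unit, a constitutive mouse PGK promoter drives puromycin N-acetyltransferase, followed by an EMCV IRES and the reverse tetracycline transactivator rtTA3. This lets transduced cells be selected with puromycin while they supply their own transactivator. Adding doxycycline allows rtTA3 to activate TRE3G, switching on EGFP and the NEK10-targeting shRNA. The construct is therefore suited to making stable cell populations for reversible, trackable NEK10 depletion.
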