Addgene plasmid #220557: LT3GEPIR-NEK10shRNA2
Purpose: To inducibly knockdown NEK10 expression
Depositing lab: Sean Lee. Depositing organization: Tulane University.
Backbone
  Vector backbone: LT3GEPIR
  Backbone manufacturer: Dr. Johannes Zuber
  Vector type: Lentiviral
  Selectable markers: Puromycin
Growth in bacteria
  Bacterial resistance: Ampicillin, 100 μg/mL
  Growth temperature: 37°C
  Growth strain: NEB Stable
  Copy number: High Copy
Gene/Insert
  Gene/Insert name: NEK10 shRNA2
  gRNA/shRNA sequence: CACAGCAGATTACCATTTATT
  Species: H. sapiens (human)
  Insert size (bp): 125
  Entrez Gene: NEK10 (a.k.a. CILD44)
  Promoter: TRE3G (TetOP) promoter
  Cloning method: Restriction Enzyme; 5′ cloning site XhoI (not destroyed); 3′ cloning site EcoRI (not destroyed)
  Sequencing primers: 5′ TGTTTGAATGAGGCTTCAGTAC; 3′ CAGCGGGGCTGCTAAAGCGCATGC
Terms and licenses: Academic/Nonprofit Terms; Industry Terms: Not Available to Industry
How to cite: LT3GEPIR-NEK10shRNA2 was a gift from Sean Lee (Addgene plasmid # 220557 ; http://n2t.net/addgene:220557 ; RRID:Addgene_220557)
